>Addgene plasmid #123411 | TRBV4-1 | addgene full sequence | sequence record 244188 | Addgene NGS Result
ATGCGGTGTGAAATACCGCACAGATGCGTAAGGAGAAAATACCGCATCAGGCGCCATTCGCCATTCAGGC
TGCGCAACTGTTGGGAAGGGCGATCGGTGCGGGCCTCTTCGCTATTACGCCAGCTGGCGAAAGGGGGATG
TGCTGCAAGGCGATTAAGTTGGGTAACGCCAGGGTTTTCCCAGTCACGACGTTGTAAAACGACGGCCAGA
GAATTCGAGCTCGGTACCTCGCGAATACATCTAGATGGGGATCCACCGGTCGCCACCATGGGCTGCAGGC
TGCTCTGCTGTGCGGTTCTCTGTCTCCTGGGAGCAGTTCCCATAGACACTGAAGTTACCCAGACACCAAA
ACACCTGGTCATGGGAATGACAAATAAGAAGTCTTTGAAATGTGAACAACATATGGGGCACAGGGCTATG
TATTGGTACAAGCAGAAAGCTAAGAAGCCACCGGAGCTCATGTTTGTCTACAGCTATGAGAAACTCTCTA
TAAATGAAAGTGTGCCAAGTCGCTTCTCACCTGAATGCCCCAACAGCTCTCTCTTAAACCTTCACCTACA
CGCCCTGCAGCCAGAAGACTCAGCCCTGTATGAGACCTAAGGTGGTGGTGGTTCTGGTTCTGGTTCTGGT
GGTGGTTCTGGTGGTGGTCTCTTGACCCTGCCGTGTACCAGCTGAGAGACTCTAAATCCAGTGACAAGTC
TGTCTGCCTATTCACCGATTTTGATTCTCAAACAAATGTGTCACAAAGTAAGGATTCTGATGTGTATATC
ACAGACAAAACTGTGCTAGACATGAGGTCTATGGACTTCAAGAGCAACAGTGCTGTGGCCTGGAGCAACA
AATCTGACTTTGCATGTGCAAACGCCTTCAACAACAGCATTATTCCAGAAGACACCTTCTTCCCCAGCCC
AGAAAGTTCCTGTGATGTCAAGCTGGTCGAGAAAAGCTTTGAAACAGATACGAACCTAAACTTTCAAAAC
CTGTCAGTGATTGGGTTCCGAATCCTCCTCCTGAAAGTGGCCGGGTTTAATCTGCTCATGACGCTGCGGC
TGTGGTCCAGCTAAAGCGGCCGCGTCGACAATCAAATCGGATCCCGGGCCCGTCGACTGCAGAGGCCTGC
ATGCAAGCTTGGTGTAATCATGGTCATAGCTGTTTCCTGTGTGAAATTGTTATCCGCTCACAATTCCACA
CAACATACGAGCCGGAAGCATAAAGTGTAAAGCCTGGGGTGCCTAATGAGTGAGCTAACTCACATTAATT
GCGTTGCGCTCACTGCCCGCTTTCCAGTCGGGAAACCTGTCGTGCCAGCTGCATTAATGAATCGGCCAAC
GCGCGGGGAGAGGCGGTTTGCGTATTGGGCGCTCTTCCGCTTCCTCGCTCACTGACTCGCTGCGCTCGGT
CGTTCGGCTGCGGCGAGCGGTATCAGCTCACTCAAAGGCGGTAATACGGTTATCCACAGAATCAGGGGAT
AACGCAGGAAAGAACATGTGAGCAAAAGGCCAGCAAAAGGCCAGGAACCGTAAAAAGGCCGCGTTGCTGG
CGTTTTTCCATAGGCTCCGCCCCCCTGACGAGCATCACAAAAATCGACGCTCAAGTCAGAGGTGGCGAAA
CCCGACAGGACTATAAAGATACCAGGCGTTTCCCCCTGGAAGCTCCCTCGTGCGCTCTCCTGTTCCGACC
CTGCCGCTTACCGGATACCTGTCCGCCTTTCTCCCTTCGGGAAGCGTGGCGCTTTCTCATAGCTCACGCT
GTAGGTATCTCAGTTCGGTGTAGGTCGTTCGCTCCAAGCTGGGCTGTGTGCACGAACCCCCCGTTCAGCC
CGACCGCTGCGCCTTATCCGGTAACTATCGTCTTGAGTCCAACCCGGTAAGACACGACTTATCGCCACTG
GCAGCAGCCACTGGTAACAGGATTAGCAGAGCGAGGTATGTAGGCGGTGCTACAGAGTTCTTGAAGTGGT
GGCCTAACTACGGCTACACTAGAAGAACAGTATTTGGTATCTGCGCTCTGCTGAAGCCAGTTACCTTCGG
AAAAAGAGTTGGTAGCTCTTGATCCGGCAAACAAACCACCGCTGGTAGCGGTGGTTTTTTTGTTTGCAAG
CAGCAGATTACGCGCAGAAAAAAAGGATCTCAAGAAGATCCTTTGATCTTTTCTACGGGGTCTGACGCTC
AGTGGAACGAAAACTCACGTTAAGGGATTTTGGTCATGAGATTATCAAAAAGGATCTTCACCTAGATCCT
TTTAAATTAAAAATGAAGTTTTAAATCAAGCCCAATCTGAATAATGTTACAACCAATTAACCAATTCTGA
TTAGAAAAACTCATCGAGCATCAAATGAAACTGCAATTTATTCATATCAGGATTATCAATACCATATTTT
TGAAAAAGCCGTTTCTGTAATGAAGGAGAAAACTCACCGAGGCAGTTCCATAGGATGGCAAGATCCTGGT
ATCGGTCTGCGATTCCGACTCGTCCAACATCAATACAACCTATTAATTTCCCCTCGTCAAAAATAAGGTT
ATCAAGTGAGAAATCACCATGAGTGACGACTGAATCCGGTGAGAATGGCAAAAGTTTATGCATTTCTTTC
CAGACTTGTTCAACAGGCCAGCCATTACGCTCGTCATCAAAATCACTCGCATCAACCAAACCGTTATTCA
TTCGTGATTGCGCCTGAGCGAGACGAAATACGCGATCGCTGTTAAAAGGACAATTACAAACAGGAATCGA
ATGCAACCGGCGCAGGAACACTGCCAGCGCATCAACAATATTTTCACCTGAATCAGGATATTCTTCTAAT
ACCTGGAATGCTGTTTTTCCGGGGATCGCAGTGGTGAGTAACCATGCATCATCAGGAGTACGGATAAAAT
GCTTGATGGTCGGAAGAGGCATAAATTCCGTCAGCCAGTTTAGTCTGACCATCTCATCTGTAACATCATT
GGCAACGCTACCTTTGCCATGTTTCAGAAACAACTCTGGCGCATCGGGCTTCCCATACAAGCGATAGATT
GTCGCACCTGATTGCCCGACATTATCGCGAGCCCATTTATACCCATATAAATCAGCATCCATGTTGGAAT
TTAATCGCGGCCTCGACGTTTCCCGTTGAATATGGCTCATAACACCCCTTGTATTACTGTTTATGTAAGC
AGACAGTTTTATTGTTCATGATGATATATTTTTATCTTGTGCAATGTAACATCAGAGATTTTGAGACACG
GGCCAGAGCTGCATCGCGCGTTTCGGTGATGACGGTGAAAACCTCTGACACATGCAGCTCCCGGAGACGG
TCACAGCTTGTCTGTAAGCGGATGCCGGGAGCAGACAAGCCCGTCAGGGCGCGTCAGCGGGTGTTGGCGG
GTGTCGGGGCTGGCTTAACTATGCGGCATCAGAGCAGATTGTACTGAGAGTGCACCAT
Features (pLannotate 1.2.2; 11 found; start..end, strand, type, name):
     57..214     -  CDS            lacZα (fragment): LacZα fragment of β-galactosidase; lacZ fragment
    268..591     +  CDS            TRBV4-1 (fragment): TVB41_HUMAN - Also known as TCRBV7S1A1N2T From Homo sapiens (Human).
    654..1061    +  CDS            TRAC: TRAC_HUMAN - Also known as TCRA. Experimental evidence at protein level: Swiss-Prot protein existence level 1. Constant region of T cell receptor (TR) alpha chain (PubMed:24600447). Alpha-beta T cell receptors are antigen specific receptors which are essential to the immune response and are present on the cell surface of T lymphocytes. Recognize peptide-major histocompatibility (MH) (pMH) complexes that are displayed by antigen presenting cells (APC), a prerequisite for efficient T cell adaptive immunity against pathogens (PubMed:25493333). Binding of alpha-beta TR to pMH complex initiates TR-
   1167..1183    -  protein_bind   lac operator: The lac repressor binds to the lac operator to inhibit transcription in E. coli. This inhibition can be relieved by adding lactose or isopropyl-β-D-thiogalactopyranoside (IPTG). lac repressor encoded by lacI
   1191..1221    -  promoter       lac promoter: promoter for the E. coli lac operon
   1236..1257    -  protein_bind   CAP binding site: CAP binding activates transcription in the presence of cAMP. E. coli catabolite activator protein
   1270..1362    -  CDS            lacI (fragment): lac repressor; lacI; The lac repressor binds to the lac operator to inhibit transcription in E. coli. This inhibition can be relieved by adding lactose or isopropyl-β-D-thiogalactopyranoside (IPTG).
   1545..2133    -  rep_origin     ori: high-copy-number ColE1/pMB1/pBR322/pUC origin of replication
   2311..3120    -  CDS            KanR: aminoglycoside phosphotransferase; aph(3')-Ia; confers resistance to kanamycin in bacteria or G418 (Geneticin®) in eukaryotes
   3227..3268    +  CDS            rop (fragment): Rop protein, which maintains plasmids at low copy number; rop
   3370..51      +  misc_feature   bom (fragment) (across the origin): basis of mobility region from pBR322
