[The description below was written by a language model from this plasmid's Addgene catalogue record and pLannotate feature annotations shown in this document.]
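Description:
TRBV4-1 is a small (about 3.4 kb) bacterial cloning plasmid built on the pUC57-kanamycin backbone. It serves as a sequence module for assembling T-cell receptor (TCR) genes rather than as an expression vector in its own right, even though the catalogue lists the vector type as bacterial expression. It replicates in E. coli from a high-copy ColE1/pUC-type origin and is selected with kanamycin through an aph(3')-Ia aminoglycoside phosphotransferase gene. The remaining backbone annotations are typical pUC remnants flanking the cloning region: a lacZα fragment, the lac promoter with its operator and CAP binding site, and short fragments of lacI, rop and the bom region. None of them is presented in the record as driving the insert, and no eukaryotic promoter or polyadenylation signal is annotated.

The recorded insert is the wild-type human TRBV4-1 gene segment, which encodes a variable region of the TCR beta chain. The feature table places this segment in the former lacZα cloning region. Immediately downstream, on the same strand, it also detects a coding sequence matching the TCR alpha chain constant region (TRAC). The catalogue entry does not mention TRAC. Its presence suggests the module carries more than the V segment alone, but the record does not explain how the two parts are meant to be joined or what lies in the short gap between them.

The depositor states that the cloning method is Golden Gate and that the purpose is TCR construction. The plasmid therefore appears to be one member of a library of V-gene parts combined by type IIS restriction assembly to rebuild full-length TCRs for studies of antigen specificity, although no type IIS sites are annotated in the table.
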