Addgene plasmid #123411: TRBV4-1
Purpose: construction of TCR
Depositing lab: Catherine Wu. Depositing organization: Dana-Farber Cancer Institute. Publication: A cloning and expression system to probe T-cell receptor specificity and assess functional avidity to neoantigens. Hu Z, Anandappa AJ, Sun J, Kim J, Leet DE, Bozym DJ, Chen C, Williams L, Shukla SA, Zhang W, Tabbaa D, Steelman S, Olive O, Livak KJ, Kishi H, Muraguchi A, Guleria I, Stevens J, Lane WJ, Burkhardt UE, Fritsch EF, Neuberg D, Ott PA, Keskin DB, Hacohen N, Wu CJ. Blood. 2018 Nov 1;132(18):1911-1921. doi: 10.1182/blood-2018-04-843763. Epub 2018 Aug 27. PubMed 30150207.
Backbone
  Vector backbone: pUC57-kanamycin
  Vector type: Bacterial Expression
Growth in bacteria
  Bacterial resistance: Kanamycin, 50 μg/mL
  Growth temperature: 37°C
  Growth strain: DH5alpha
  Copy number: High Copy
Gene/Insert
  Gene/Insert name: TRBV4-1
  Species: H. sapiens (human)
  Mutation: WT
  Entrez Gene: TRBV4-1 (a.k.a. BV07S1J2.7, TCRBV4S1, TCRBV7S1A1N2T, TRBV41)
  Cloning method: Unknown
Terms and licenses: Academic/Nonprofit Terms; Industry Terms: Not Available to Industry
Depositor comments: Cloning Method: Golden Gate.
How to cite: TRBV4-1 was a gift from Catherine Wu (Addgene plasmid # 123411 ; http://n2t.net/addgene:123411 ; RRID:Addgene_123411)
